>Addgene plasmid #241479 | pMIHP-16167 AU1.Flag.Ollas | addgene full sequence | sequence record 481825 | Addgene NGS Result
TTTTCCCAGTCACGACGTTGTAAAACGACGGCGCAAGGAATGGTGCATGCAAGGAGATGGCGCCCAACAG
TCCCCCGGCCACGGGGCCTGCCACCATACCCACGCCGAAACAAGCGCTCATGAGCCCGAAGTGGCGAGCC
CGATCTTCCCCATCGGTGATGTCGGCGATATAGGCGCCAGCAACCGCACCTGTGGCGCCGGTGATGCCGG
CCACGATGCGTCCGGCGTAGAGGCGATTAGTCCAATTTGTTAAAGACAGGATATCAGTGGTCCAGGCTCT
AGTTTTGACTCAACAATATCACCAGCTGAAGCCTATAGAGTACGAGCCATAGATAAAATAAAAGATTTTA
TTTAGTCTCCAGAAAAAGGGGGGAATGAAAGACCCCACCTGTAGGTTTGGCAAGCTAGCTTAAGTAACGC
CATTTTGCAAGGCATGGAAAATACATAACTGAGAATAGAGAAGTTCAGATCAAGGTTAGGAACAGAGAGA
CAGCAGAATATGGGCCAAACAGGATATCTGTGGTAAGCAGTTCCTGCCCCGGCTCAGGGCCAAGAACAGA
TGGTCCCCAGATGCGGTCCCGCCCTCAGCAGTTTCTAGAGAACCATCAGATGTTTCCAGGGTGCCCCAAG
GACCTGAAATGACCCTGTGCCTTATTTGAACTAACCAATCAGTTCGCTTCTCGCTTCTGTTCGCGCGCTT
CTGCTCCCCGAGCTCAATAAAAGAGCCCACAACCCCTCACTCGGCGCGCCAGTCCTCCGATAGACTGCGT
CGCCCGGGTACCCGTATTCCCAATAAAGCCTCTTGCTGTTTGCATCCGAATCGTGGACTCGCTGATCCTT
GGGAGGGTCTCCTCAGATTGATTGACTGCCCACCTCGGGGGTCTTTCATTTGGAGGTTCCACCGAGATTT
GGAGACCCCTGCCCAGGGACCACCGACCCCCCCGCCGGGAGGTAAGCTGGCCAGCGGTCGTTTCGTGTCT
GTCTCTGTCTTTGTGCGTGTTTGTGCCGGCATCTAATGTTTGCGCCTGCGTCTGTACTAGTTAGCTAACT
AGCTCTGTATCTGGCGGACCCGTGGTGGAACTGACGAGTTCTGAACACCCGGCCGCAACCCTGGGAGACG
TCCCAGGGACTTTGGGGGCCGTTTTTGTGGCCCGACCTGAGGAAGGGAGTCGATGTGGAATCCGACCCCG
TCAGGATATGTGGTTCTGGTAGGAGACGAGAACCTAAAACAGTTCCCGCCTCCGTCTGAATTTTTGCTTT
CGGTTTGGAACCGAAGCCGCGCGTCTTGTCTGCTGCAGCGCTGCAGCATCGTTCTGTGTTGTCTCTGTCT
GACTGTGTTTCTGTATTTGTCTGAAAATTAGGGCCAGACTGTTACCACTCCCTTAAGTTTGACCTTAGGT
CACTGGAAAGATGTCGAGCGGATCGCTCACAACCAGTCGGTAGATGTCAAGAAGAGACGTTGGGTTACCT
TCTGCTCTGCAGAATGGCCAACCTTTAACGTCGGATGGCCGCGAGACGGCACCTTTAACCGAGACCTCAT
CACCCAGGTTAAGATCAAGGTCTTTTCACCTGGCCCGCATGGACACCCAGACCAGGTCCCCTACATCGTG
ACCTGGGAAGCCTTGGCTTTTGACCCCCCTCCCTGGGTCAAGCCCTTTGTACACCCTAAGCCTCCGCCTC
CTCTTCCTCCATCCGCCCCGTCTCTCCCCCTTGAACCTCCTCGTTCGACCCCGCCTCGATCCTCCCTTTA
TCCAGCCCTCACTCCTTCTCTAGGCGCCGGAATTCCGAACAGTCTTCCGTAATAGAAGACACAAGGCTCG
AGCGGGATCAATTCCGCCCCCCCCCTAACGTTACTGGCCGAAGCCGCTTGGAATAAGGCCGGTGTGCGTT
TGTCTATATGTTATTTTCCACCATATTGCCGTCTTTTGGCAATGTGAGGGCCCGGAAACCTGGCCCTGTC
TTCTTGACGAGCATTCCTAGGGGTCTTTCCCCTCTCGCCAAAGGAATGCAAGGTCTGTTGAATGTCGTGA
AGGAAGCAGTTCCTCTGGAAGCTTCTTGAAGACAAACAACGTCTGTAGCGACCCTTTGCAGGCAGCGGAA
CCCCCCACCTGGCGACAGGTGCCTCTGCGGCCAAAAGCCACGTGTATAAGATACACCTGCAAAGGCGGCA
CAACCCCAGTGCCACGTTGTGAGTTGGATAGTTGTGGAAAGAGTCAAATGGCTCTCCTCAAGCGTATTCA
ACAAGGGGCTGAAGGATGCCCAGAAGGTACCCCATTGTATGGGATCTGATCTGGGGCCTCGGTGCACATG
CTTTACATGTGTTTAGTCGAGGTTAAAAAAACGTCTAGGCCCCCCGAACCACGGGGACGTGGTTTTCCTT
TGAAAAACACGATAATACCATGCCAGAGCCTTCTAAGTCTGCACCAGCCCCTAAGAAGGGATCTAAGAAA
GCCATCTCTAAGGCGCAGAAGAAGGATGGCAAGAAGCGCAAGCGCAGCCGCAAGGAGAGCTATTCGGTGT
ACGTGTACAAGGTGCTGAAGCAAGTGCACCCCGACACCGGCATCTCCTCCAAGGCCATGGGCATCATGAA
CTCGTTCGTGAACGACATCTTCGAGCGCATCGCGAGCGAGGCGTCCCGCCTGGCGCATTACAACAAGCGC
TCGACCATCACGTCCCGGGAGATCCAGACGGCCGTGCGCCTGCTGCTGCCCGGGGAGCTGGCCAAGCACG
CCGTGTCGGAGGGCACTAAGGCCGTCACCAAGTACACCAGCTCCAAGGACCCACCGGTCGCCACCGGATC
CACGGTCGCCACCATGGGCGACACCTATCGGTACATTGGAGGAGGCGGGGGAGGGGACTACAAAGACGAT
GACGACAAGGGAGGAGGCGGGGGAGGGAGCGGCTTCGCCAACGAGCTGGGCCCCAGGCTGATGGGCAAGT
GCGGCATGCTGATGGTGTAAGCGGCCGCGACTCTAGAGTCGACCTGCAGGCATGCAAGCTTCAGGTAGCC
GGCTAACGTTAACAACCGGTACCTCTAGAACTATAGCTAGCATGCGCAAATTTAAAGCGCTGATATCGAT
AAAATAAAAGATTTTATTTAGTCTCCAGAAAAAGGGGGGAATGAAAGACCCCACCTGTAGGTTTGGCAAG
CTAGCTTAAGTAACGCCATTTTGCAAGGCATGGAAAATACATAACTGAGAATAGAGAAGTTCAGATCAAG
GTTAGGAACAGAGAGACAGCAGAATATGGGCCAAACAGGATATCTGTGGTAAGCAGTTCCTGCCCCGGCT
CAGGGCCAAGAACAGATGGTCCCCAGATGCGGTCCCGCCCTCAGCAGTTTCTAGAGAACCATCAGATGTT
TCCAGGGTGCCCCAAGGACCTGAAATGACCCTGTGCCTTATTTGAACTAACCAATCAGTTCGCTTCTCGC
TTCTGTTCGCGCGCTTCTGCTCCCCGAGCTCAATAAAAGAGCCCACAACCCCTCACTCGGCGCGCCAGTC
CTCCGATAGACTGCGTCGCCCGGGTACCCGTGTATCCAATAAACCCTCTTGCAGTTGCATCCGACTTGTG
GTCTCGCTGTTCCTTGGGAGGGTCTCCTCTGAGTGATTGACTACCCGTCAGCGGGGGTCTTTCATGGGTA
ACAGTTTCTTGAAGTTGGAGAACAACATTCTGAGGGTAGGAGTCGAATATTAAGTAATCCTGACTCAATT
AGCCACTGTTTTGAATCCACATACTCCAATACTCCTGAAATAGTTCATTATGGACAGCGCAGAAAGAGCT
GGGGAGAATTGTGAAATTGTTATCCGCTCACAATTCCACACAACATACGAGCCGGAAGCATAAAGTGTAA
AGCCTGGGGTGCCTAATGAGTGAGCTAACTCACATTAATTGCGTTGCGCTCACTGCCCGCTTTCCAGTCG
GGAAACCTGTCGTGCCAGCTGCATTAATGAATCGGCCAACGCGCGGGGAGAGGCGGTTTGCGTATTGGGC
GCTCTTCCGCTTCCTCGCTCACTGACTCGCTGCGCTCGGTCGTTCGGCTGCGGCGAGCGGTATCAGCTCA
CTCAAAGGCGGTAATACGGTTATCCACAGAATCAGGGGATAACGCAGGAAAGAACATGTGAGCAAAAGGC
CAGCAAAAGGCCAGGAACCGTAAAAAGGCCGCGTTGCTGGCGTTTTTCCATAGGCTCCGCCCCCCTGACG
AGCATCACAAAAATCGACGCTCAAGTCAGAGGTGGCGAAACCCGACAGGACTATAAAGATACCAGGCGTT
TCCCCCTGGAAGCTCCCTCGTGCGCTCTCCTGTTCCGACCCTGCCGCTTACCGGATACCTGTCCGCCTTT
CTCCCTTCGGGAAGCGTGGCGCTTTCTCATAGCTCACGCTGTAGGTATCTCAGTTCGGTGTAGGTCGTTC
GCTCCAAGCTGGGCTGTGTGCACGAACCCCCCGTTCAGCCCGACCGCTGCGCCTTATCCGGTAACTATCG
TCTTGAGTCCAACCCGGTAAGACACGACTTATCGCCACTGGCAGCAGCCACTGGTAACAGGATTAGCAGA
GCGAGGTATGTAGGCGGTGCTACAGAGTTCTTGAAGTGGTGGCCTAACTACGGCTACACTAGAAGAACAG
TATTTGGTATCTGCGCTCTGCTGAAGCCAGTTACCTTCGGAAAAAGAGTTGGTAGCTCTTGATCCGGCAA
ACAAACCACCGCTGGTAGCGGTGGTTTTTTTGTTTGCAAGCAGCAGATTACGCGCAGAAAAAAAGGATCT
CAAGAAGATCCTTTGATCTTTTCTACGGGGTCTGACGCTCAGTGGAACGAAAACTCACGTTAAGGGATTT
TGGTCATGAGATTATCAAAAAGGATCTTCACCTAGATCCTTTTAAATTAAAAATGAAGTTTTAAATCAAT
CTAAAGTATATATGAGTAAACTTGGTCTGACAGTTACCAATGCTTAATCAGTGAGGCACCTATCTCAGCG
ATCTGTCTATTTCGTTCATCCATAGTTGCCTGACTCCCCGTCGTGTAGATAACTACGATACGGGAGGGCT
TACCATCTGGCCCCAGTGCTGCAATGATACCGCGAGACCCACGCTCACCGGCTCCAGATTTATCAGCAAT
AAACCAGCCAGCCGGAAGGGCCGAGCGCAGAAGTGGTCCTGCAACTTTATCCGCCTCCATCCAGTCTATT
AATTGTTGCCGGGAAGCTAGAGTAAGTAGTTCGCCAGTTAATAGTTTGCGCAACGTTGTTGCCATTGCTA
CAGGCATCGTGGTGTCACGCTCGTCGTTTGGTATGGCTTCATTCAGCTCCGGTTCCCAACGATCAAGGCG
AGTTACATGATCCCCCATGTTGTGCAAAAAAGCGGTTAGCTCCTTCGGTCCTCCGATCGTTGTCAGAAGT
AAGTTGGCCGCAGTGTTATCACTCATGGTTATGGCAGCACTGCATAATTCTCTTACTGTCATGCCATCCG
TAAGATGCTTTTCTGTGACTGGTGAGTACTCAACCAAGTCATTCTGAGAATAGTGTATGCGGCGACCGAG
TTGCTCTTGCCCGGCGTCAATACGGGATAATACCGCGCCACATAGCAGAACTTTAAAAGTGCTCATCATT
GGAAAACGTTCTTCGGGGCGAAAACTCTCAAGGATCTTACCGCTGTTGAGATCCAGTTCGATGTAACCCA
CTCGTGCACCCAACTGATCTTCAGCATCTTTTACTTTCACCAGCGTTTCTGGGTGAGCAAAAACAGGAAG
GCAAAATGCCGCAAAAAAGGGAATAAGGGCGACACGGAAATGTTGAATACTCATACTCTTCCTTTTTCAA
TATTATTGAAGCATTTATCAGGGTTATTGTCTCATGAGCGGATACATATTTGAATGTATTTAGAAAAATA
AACAAATAGGGGTTCCGCGCACATTTCCCCGAAAAGTGCCACCTGACGTCTAAGAAACCATTATTATCAT
GACATTAACCTATAAAAATAGGCGTATCACGAGGCCCTTTCGTCTCGCGCGTTTCGGTGATGACGGTGAA
AACCTCTGACACATGCAGCTCCCGGAGACGGTCACAGCTTGTCTGTAAGCGGATGCCGGGAGCAGACAAG
CCCGTCAGGGCGCGTCAGCGGGTGTTGGCGGGTGTCGGGGCTGGCTTAACTATGCGGCATCAGAGCAGAT
TGTACTGAGAGTGCACCATATGCGGTGTGAAATACCGCACAGATGCGTAAGGAGAAAATACCGCATCAGG
CGCCATTCGCCATTCAGGCTGCGCAACTGTTGGGAAGGGCGATCGGTGCGGGCCTCTTCGCTATTACGCC
AGCTGGCGAAAGGGGGATGTGCTGCAAGGCGATTAAGTTGGGTAACGCCAGGG
Features (pLannotate 1.2.2; 20 found; start..end, strand, type, name):
     32..233     -  CDS            TcR (fragment): tetracycline efflux protein; tet; confers resistance to tetracycline
    234..332     +  CDS            env (fragment): murine leukemia virus gPr80 envelope polyprotein precursor; env; proteolytically cleaved into gp70SU and p15TM subunits
    374..890     +  LTR            5' LTR: 5' long terminal repeat from murine embryonic stem cell virus
    954..1295    +  misc_feature   MESV Ψ: packaging signal of murine embryonic stem cell virus
   1362..1778    +  CDS            gag (truncated): truncated Moloney murine leukemia virus (MMLV) gag gene lacking the start codon
   1837..2397    +  misc_feature   IRES: internal ribosome entry site (IRES) of the encephalomyocarditis virus (EMCV)
   2400..2777    +  CDS            H2bc3: H2B1B_MOUSE - Also known as Hist1h2bb Experimental evidence at protein level: Swiss-Prot protein existence level 1. Core component of nucleosome. Nucleosomes wrap and compact DNA into chromatin, limiting DNA accessibility to the cellular machineries which require DNA as a template. Histones thereby play a central role in transcription regulation, DNA repair, DNA replication and chromosomal stability. DNA accessibility is regulated via a complex set of post-translational modifications of histones, also called histone code, and nucleosome remodeling. From Mus musculus (Mouse).
   2855..2875    +  CDS            3xFLAG (fragment): three tandem FLAG® epitope tags
   2971..3001    +  misc_feature   MCS (fragment): pUC18/19 multiple cloning site
   3121..3635    +  LTR            3' LTR: 3' long terminal repeat from murine embryonic stem cell virus
   3797..3813    -  protein_bind   lac operator: The lac repressor binds to the lac operator to inhibit transcription in E. coli. This inhibition can be relieved by adding lactose or isopropyl-β-D-thiogalactopyranoside (IPTG). lac repressor encoded by lacI
   3821..3851    -  promoter       lac promoter: promoter for the E. coli lac operon
   3866..3887    -  protein_bind   CAP binding site: CAP binding activates transcription in the presence of cAMP. E. coli catabolite activator protein
   3900..3992    -  CDS            lacI (fragment): lac repressor; lacI; The lac repressor binds to the lac operator to inhibit transcription in E. coli. This inhibition can be relieved by adding lactose or isopropyl-β-D-thiogalactopyranoside (IPTG).
   4175..4763    -  rep_origin     ori: high-copy-number ColE1/pMB1/pBR322/pUC origin of replication
   4934..5794    -  CDS            AmpR: β-lactamase; bla; confers resistance to ampicillin, carbenicillin, and related antibiotics
   5795..5899    -  promoter       AmpR promoter: bla
   5994..6029    +  CDS            rop (fragment): Rop protein, which maintains plasmids at low copy number; rop
   6131..6230    +  misc_feature   bom (fragment): basis of mobility region from pBR322
   6236..32      -  CDS            lacZα (fragment) (across the origin): LacZα fragment of β-galactosidase; lacZ fragment
