[The description below was written by a language model from this plasmid's Addgene catalogue record and pLannotate feature annotations shown in this document.]
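Description:
pMIHP-16167 AU1.Flag.Ollas is an empty-backbone gammaretroviral transfer plasmid of the MSCV type, one member of a "Flow Code" series derived in part from Pro-Code epitope-barcoding vectors. The viral cassette is bounded by 5' and 3' long terminal repeats from murine embryonic stem cell virus. It includes the MESV Ψ packaging signal and a truncated MMLV gag segment lacking its start codon, which together allow the genomic RNA to be packaged into virions when viral proteins are supplied in trans. No separate internal promoter is annotated, so expression is presumably driven by the 5' LTR.

Downstream of the packaging region sits an EMCV IRES followed by a mouse histone H2B coding sequence (H2bc3). A FLAG epitope fragment is annotated shortly after it. The catalogue lists AU1, Flag and Ollas as the tags, but the automated annotation detected only the FLAG portion. The layout suggests a nuclear, chromatin-bound H2B carrier bearing this three-epitope combination. Transduced cells could then be identified by antibody staining and flow cytometry, with different tag combinations distinguishing different constructs in a pool.

No gene of interest is present. The space upstream of the IRES would be the natural position for a cargo sequence, and the depositor notes that this version is meant for use with mRNAs, although the record does not spell out the cloning strategy.

The bacterial portion carries a high-copy ColE1/pUC-type origin and an ampicillin resistance gene with its own promoter, along with non-functional remnants of lac, tet, rop and bom sequences. Because of the repeated LTRs, the plasmid is maintained in recombination-deficient stable E. coli strains.
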