Addgene plasmid #241479: pMIHP-16167 AU1.Flag.Ollas
Purpose: (Empty Backbone) AU1.Flag.Ollas Flow Code Plasmid This plasmid is to be used with mRNAs.
Depositing lab: Adrian Liston. Depositing organization: Babraham Institute. Publication: The tissue-resident regulatory T cell pool is shaped by transient multi-tissue migration and a conserved residency program. Burton OT, Bricard O, Tareen S, Gergelits V, Andrews S, Biggins L, Roca CP, Whyte C, Junius S, Brajic A, Pasciuto E, Ali M, Lemaitre P, Schlenner SM, Ishigame H, Brown BD, Dooley J, Liston A. Immunity. 2024 Jul 9;57(7):1586-1602.e10. doi: 10.1016/j.immuni.2024.05.023. Epub 2024 Jun 18. PubMed 38897202.
Backbone
  Vector backbone: Retroviral plasmid
  Vector type: Retroviral
  Tag / fusion protein: AU1; Flag; Ollas
Growth in bacteria
  Bacterial resistance: Ampicillin, 100 μg/mL
  Growth temperature: 30°C
  Growth strain: NEB Stable
  Copy number: Unknown
Gene/Insert
  Gene/Insert name: None
Resource information
  A portion of this plasmid was derived from a plasmid made by: The plasmids were generated using pro-code vectors received from Dr Brian Brown at Mount Sinai and we have their permission via email for these to be deposited.
Terms and licenses: Academic/Nonprofit Terms; Industry Terms: Not Available to Industry
Depositor comments: Any stbl competent cell strain can be used for growing this plasmid.
How to cite: pMIHP-16167 AU1.Flag.Ollas was a gift from Adrian Liston (Addgene plasmid # 241479 ; http://n2t.net/addgene:241479 ; RRID:Addgene_241479)
